>Addgene plasmid #39146 | YWHAE | depositor partial sequence | sequence record 49197 | YWHAE sequence 784 bps
ATGCACCATCATCATCATCATTCTTCTGGTGTAGATCTGGGTACCGAGAACCTGTACTTCCAATCCATGG
ATGATCGAGAGGATCTGGTGTACCAGGCGAAGCTGGCCGAGCAGGCTGAGCGATACGACGAAATGGTGGA
GTCAATGAAGAAAGTAGCAGGGATGGATGTGGAGCTGACAGTTGAAGAAAGAAACCTCCTATCTGTTGCA
TATAAGAATGTGATTGGAGCTAGAAGAGCCTCCTGGAGAATAATCAGCAGCATTGAACAGAAAGAAGAAA
ACAAGGGAGGAGAAGACAAGCTAAAAATGATTCGGGAATATCGGCAAATGGTTGAGACTGAGCTAAAGTT
AATCTGTTGTGACATTCTGGATGTACTGGACAAACACCTCATTCCAGCAGCTAACACTGGCGAGTCCAAG
GTTTTCTATTATAAAATGAAAGGGGACTACCACAGGTATCTGGCAGAATTTGCCACAGGAAACGACAGGA
AGGAGGCTGCGGAGAACAGCCTAGTGGCTTATAAAGCTGCTAGTGATATTGCAATGACAGAACTTCCACC
AACGCATCCTATTCGCTTAGGTCTTGCTCTCAATTTTTCCGTATTCTACTACGAAATTCTTAATTCCCCT
GACCGTGCCTGCAGGTTGGCAAAAGCAGCTTTTGATGATGCAATTGCAGAACTGGATACGCTGAGTGAAG
AAAGCTATAAGGACTCTACACTTATCATGCAGTTGTTACGTGATAATCTGACACTATGGACTTCATGACA
GTAAAGGTGGATAC
