>Addgene plasmid #39146 | YWHAE | addgene partial sequence | sequence record 52506 | T7_term
TAGCAGCCGGATCTCAGTGGTGGTGGTGGTGGTGCTCGAGTGCGGCCGCAAGCTTGTCGACGGAGCTCGA
ATTCGGATCCGTATCCACCTTTACTGTCATGAAGTCCATAGTGTCAGATTATCACGTAACAACTGCATGA
TAAGTGTAGAGTCCTTATAGCTTTCTTCACTCAGCGTATCCAGTTCTGCAATTGCATCATCAAAAGCTGC
TTTTGCCAACCTGCAGGCACGGTCAGGGGAATTAAGAATTTCGTAGTAGAATACGGAAAAATTGAGAGCA
AGACCTAAGCGAATAGGATGCGTTGGTGGAAGTTCTGTCATTGCAATATCACTAGCAGCTTTATAAGCCA
CTAGGCTGTTCTCCGCAGCCTCCTTCCTGTCGTTTCCTGTGGCAAATTCTGCCAGATACCTGTGGTAGTC
CCCTTTCATTTTATAATAGAAAACCTTGGACTCGCCAGTGTTAGCTGCTGGAATGAGGTGTTTGTCCAGT
ACATCCAGAATGTCACAACAGATTAACTTTAGCTCAGTCTCAACCATTTGCCGATATTCCCGAATCATTT
TTAGCTTGTCTTCTCCTCCCTTGTTTTCTTCTTTCTGTTCAATGCTGCTGATTATTCTCCAGGAGGCTCT
TCTAGCTCCAATCACATTCTTATATGCAACAGATAGGAGGTTTCTTTCTTCAACTGTCAGCTCCACATCC
ATCCCTGCTACTTTCTTCATTGACTCCACCATTTCGTCGTATCGCTCAGCCTGCTCGGCCAGCTTCGCCT
GGTACACCAGATCCTCTCGATCATCCATGGATTGGAAGTACAGGTTCTCGGTACCCAGATCTACACCAGA
AGAATGATGATGATGATGGTGCATATGTATATCTCCTTCTTAAAGTTAAACAAAAATTATTTCTAGAGG
