>Addgene plasmid #39146 | YWHAE | addgene partial sequence | sequence record 52507 | T7 5'-TAATACGACTCACTATAGGG-3'
CTCTGAATATTTTGTTTACTTTAAGAAGGAGATATACATATGCACCATCATCATCATCATTCTTCTGGTG
TAGATCTGGGTACCGAGAACCTGTACTTCCAATCCATGGATGATCGAGAGGATCTGGTGTACCAGGCGAA
GCTGGCCGAGCAGGCTGAGCGATACGACGAAATGGTGGAGTCAATGAAGAAAGTAGCAGGGATGGATGTG
GAGCTGACAGTTGAAGAAAGAAACCTCCTATCTGTTGCATATAAGAATGTGATTGGAGCTAGAAGAGCCT
CCTGGAGAATAATCAGCAGCATTGAACAGAAAGAAGAAAACAAGGGAGGAGAAGACAAGCTAAAAATGAT
TCGGGAATATCGGCAAATGGTTGAGACTGAGCTAAAGTTAATCTGTTGTGACATTCTGGATGTACTGGAC
AAACACCTCATTCCAGCAGCTAACACTGGCGAGTCCAAGGTTTTCTATTATAAAATGAAAGGGGACTACC
ACAGGTATCTGGCAGAATTTGCCACAGGAAACGACAGGAAGGAGGCTGCGGAGAACAGCCTAGTGGCTTA
TAAAGCTGCTAGTGATATTGCAATGACAGAACTTCCACCAACGCATCCTATTCGCTTAGGTCTTGCTCTC
AATTTTTCCGTATTCTACTACGAAATTCTTAATTCCCCTGACCGTGCCTGCAGGTTGGCAAAAGCAGCTT
TTGATGATGCAATTGCAGAACTGGATACGCTGAGTGAAGAAAGCTATAAGGACTCTACACTTATCATGCA
GTTGTTACGTGATAATCTGACACTATGGACTTCATGACAGTAAAGGTGGATACGGATCCGAATTCGAGCT
CCGTCGACAAGCTTGCGGCCGCACTCGAGCACCACCACCACCACCACTGAGATCCGGCTGCTAACAAAGC
CCGAAAAGGAAGCTGAGTTGGCTGCTGCCACCGCTGAGCAA
