[The description below was written by a language model from this plasmid's Addgene catalogue record.]
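Description:
YWHAE is a bacterial expression plasmid built on the pLIC-SGC1 backbone, a ligation-independent cloning vector from the Structural Genomics Consortium. It carries a human YWHAE insert of about 784 bp, encoding the epsilon isoform of the 14-3-3 family (tyrosine 3-monooxygenase/tryptophan 5-monooxygenase activation protein, epsilon polypeptide). The plasmid is maintained in E. coli under ampicillin selection and is recorded as low copy. The record does not specify the origin of replication, and no feature table is provided, so the detailed layout of the backbone cannot be confirmed here.

The insert was introduced by ligation-independent cloning and is fused at its N terminus to a His tag followed by a TEV protease recognition site. This arrangement allows the recombinant protein to be captured by immobilised metal affinity chromatography, after which the tag can be cleaved off with TEV protease to leave a near-native protein. The promoter is not explicitly stated, but the listed sequencing primers (T7 forward and T7 terminator) suggest that the coding region sits between T7 promoter and terminator elements, which would imply expression in a host strain supplying T7 RNA polymerase.

The stated purpose is production of protein in bacteria for structure determination. The record notes that the insert may not be the full open reading frame, as is common for constructs whose boundaries are chosen to favour soluble, crystallisable protein. Users who need the complete protein should therefore check the insert boundaries against the reference YWHAE coding sequence.
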