Addgene plasmid #39146: YWHAE
Purpose: Bacterial expression for structure determination; may not be full ORF
Depositing lab: Nicola Burgess-Brown. Depositing organization: University of Oxford.
Backbone
  Vector backbone: pLIC-SGC1
  Backbone manufacturer: SGC
  Vector type: Bacterial Expression
Growth in bacteria
  Bacterial resistance: Ampicillin, 100 μg/mL
  Growth temperature: 37°C
  Growth strain: Mach1
  Copy number: Low Copy
Gene/Insert
  Gene/Insert name: YWHAE (alt name: tyrosine 3-monooxygenase/tryptophan 5-monooxygenase activation protein, epsilon polypeptide)
  Species: H. sapiens (human)
  Insert size (bp): 784
  Entrez Gene: YWHAE (a.k.a. 14-3-3E, HEL2, KCIP-1, MDCR, MDS)
  Tag / fusion protein: His Tev (N terminal on insert)
  Cloning method: Ligation Independent Cloning
  Sequencing primers: 5′ T7; 3′ T7-term
Terms and licenses: Academic/Nonprofit Terms; Industry Terms: Not Available to Industry
How to cite: YWHAE was a gift from Nicola Burgess-Brown (Addgene plasmid # 39146 ; http://n2t.net/addgene:39146 ; RRID:Addgene_39146)
